>Addgene plasmid #186629 | pTE1069 | addgene full sequence | sequence record 371220 | Addgene NGS Result
CGAGTGCCACCTGACGTCTAAGAAACCATTATTATCATGACATTAACCTATAAAAATAGGCGTATCACGA
GGCAGAATTTCAGATAAAAAAAATCCTTAGCTTTCGCTAAGGATGATTTCTGGCTGCAGTTGACGGCTAG
CTCAGTCCTAGGTACAGTGCTAGCGGATCCAAAGAGGAGAAAGAATTCATGGCCAAGCAGGACCGGGCGA
TCCGCACGCGGCAGACGATCCTGGACGCCGCGGCGCAGGTCTTCGAGAAGCAGGGCTACCAAGCTGCCAC
GATCACGGAGATCCTCAAGGTGGCCGGGGTGACCAAGGGAGCCCTCTACTTCCACTTCCAGTCCAAGGAA
GAACTGGCGCTGGGCGTCTTCGACGCCCAGGAACCACCACAGGCCGTTCCGGAGCAACCCCTCCGGCTGC
AAGAACTCATCGACATGGGCATGTTGTTCTGTCACCGCTTGCGCACGAACGTCGTGGCCCGGGCCGGCGT
GCGCCTCTCCATGGACCAGCAGGCGCACGGTCTCGATCGCCGAGGACCCTTCCGTCGCTGGCACGAGACA
CTCCTGAAGCTGCTGAACCAGGCCAAGGAGAACGGTGAGTTGCTGCCCCATGTGGTCACCACCGACTCGG
CCGATCTCTACGTGGGCACGTTCGCCGGGATACAGGTCGTGTCCCAGACGGTCAGCGACTACCAGGACCT
CGAACACCGCTACGCGCTGCTGCAGAAGCACATCCTGCCCGCCATCGCGGTTCCCTCCGTGCTGGCCGCG
CTCGATCTCTCCGAGGAGCGCGGAGCACGCCTCGCGGCCGAACTGGCACCGACCGGGAAGGACCGTCGTC
GCCGTCGCCGTTGATAATAAGCGGCCGCCACTGATAGTGCTAGTGTAGATCACTACTAGAGCCAGGCATC
AAATAAAACGAAAGGCTCAGTCGAAAGACTGGGCCTTTCGTTTTATCTGTTGTTTGTCGGTGAACGCTCT
CTACTAGAGTCACACTGGCTCACCTTCGGGTGGGCCTTTCTGCGTTTATAGGTACCTACTAGAGAGGTTC
TGTTAAGTAACTGAACCCAATGTCGTTAGTGACGCTTACCTCTTAAGAGGTCACTGACCTAACAAAGCTT
TAGAAAAAAAACCGCTCAGTCTGTATCTTAACGTTACTAGTAAAGAGGAGAAATAGCATATGCGTAAAGG
AGAAGAACTTTTCACTGGAGTTGTCCCAATTCTTGTTGAATTAGATGGTGATGTTAATGGGCACAAATTT
TCTGTCAGTGGAGAGGGTGAAGGTGATGCAACATACGGAAAACTTACCCTTAAATTTATTTGCACTACTG
GAAAACTACCTGTTCCATGGCCAACACTTGTCACTACTTTCGGTTATGGTGTTCAATGCTTTGCGAGATA
CCCAGATCACATGAAACAGCATGACTTTTTCAAGAGTGCCATGCCCGAAGGTTATGTACAGGAAAGAACT
ATATTTTTCAAAGATGACGGGAACTACAAGACACGTGCTGAAGTCAAGTTTGAAGGTGATACCCTTGTTA
ATAGAATCGAGTTAAAAGGTATTGATTTTAAAGAAGATGGAAACATTCTTGGACACAAATTGGAATACAA
CTATAACTCACACAATGTATACATCATGGCAGACAAACAAAAGAATGGAATCAAAGTTAACTTCAAAATT
AGACACAACATTGAAGATGGAAGCGTTCAACTAGCAGACCATTATCAACAAAATACTCCAATTGGCGATG
GCCCTGTCCTTTTACCAGACAACCATTACCTGTCCACACAATCTGCCCTTTCGAAAGATCCCAACGAAAA
GAGAGACCACATGGTCCTTCTTGAGTTTGTAACAGCTGCTGGGATTACACATGGCATGGATGAACTATAC
AAATAATAATCTAGACACTGATAGTGCTAGTGTAGATCACTACTAGAGCCAGGCATCAAATAAAACGAAA
GGCTCAGTCGAAAGACTGGGCCTTTCGTTTTATCTGTTGTTTGTCGGTGAACGCTCTCTACTAGAGTCAC
ACTGGCTCACCTTCGGGTGGGCCTTTCTGCGTTTATACCCGGGTACTAGAGGTCCGGCAAAAAAGGGCAA
GGTGTCACCACCCTGCCCTTTTTCTTTAAAACCGAAAAGATTACTTCGCGTTATGCAGGCTTCCTCGCTC
ACTGACTCGCTGCGCTCGGTCGTTCGGCTGCGGCGAGCGGTATCAGCTCACTCAAAGGCGGTAATACGGT
TATCCACAGAATCAGGGGATAACGCAGGAAAGAACATGTGAGCAAAAGGCCAGCAAAAGGCCAGGAACCG
TAAAAAGGCCGCGTTGCTGGCGTTTTTCCACAGGCTCCGCCCCCCTGACGAGCATCACAAAAATCGACGC
TCAAGTCAGAGGTGGCGAAACCCGACAGGACTATAAAGATACCAGGCGTTTCCCCCTGGAAGCTCCCTCG
TGCGCTCTCCTGTTCCGACCCTGCCGCTTACCGGATACCTGTCCGCCTTTCTCCCTTCGGGAAGCGTGGC
GCTTTCTCATAGCTCACGCTGTAAGTATCTCAGTTCGGTGTAGGTCGTTCGCTCCAAGCTGGGCTGTGTG
CACGAACCCCCCGTTCAGCCCGACCGCTGCGCCTTATCCGGTAACTATCGTCTTGAGTCCAACCCGGTAA
GACACGACTTATCGCCACTGGCAGCAGCCACTGGTAACAGGATTAGCAGAGCGAGGTATGTAGGCGGTGC
TACAGAGTTCTTGAAGTGGTGGCCTAACTACGGCTACACTAGAAGAACAGTATTTGGTATCTGCGCTCTG
CTGAAGCCAGTTACCTTCGGAAAAAGAGTTGGTAGCTCTTGATCCGGCAAACAAACCACCGCTGGTAGCG
GTGGTTTTTTTGTTTGCAAGCAGCAGATTACGCGCAGAAAAAAAGGATCTCAAGAAGATCCTTTGATCTT
TTCTACGGGGTCAGACGCTCAGTGGAACGAAAACTCACGTTAAGGGATTTTGGTCATGAGATTATCAAAA
AGGATCTTCACCTAGATCCTTTTAAATTAAAAATGAAGTTTTAAATCAATCTAAAGTATATATGAGTAAA
CTTGGTCTGACAGCTCGAGGCTTGGATTCTCACCAATAAAAAACGCCCGGCGGCAACCGAGCGTTCTGAA
CAAATCCAGATGGAGTTCTGAGGTCATTACTGGATCTATCAACAGGAGTCCAAGCGAGCTCGATATCAAA
TTACGCCCCGCCCTGCCACTCATCGCAGTACTGTTGTAATTCATTAAGCATTCTGCCGACATGGAAGCCA
TCACAAACGGCATGATGAACCTGAATCGCCAGCGGCATCAGCACCTTGTCGCCTTGCGTATAATATTTGC
CCATGGTGAAAACGGGGGCGAAGAAGTTGTCCATATTGGCCACGTTTAAATCAAAACTGGTGAAACTCAC
CCAGGGATTGGCTGAGACGAAAAACATATTCTCAATAAACCCTTTAGGGAAATAGGCCAGGTTTTCACCG
TAACACGCCACATCTTGCGAATATATGTGTAGAAACTGCCGGAAATCGTCGTGGTATTCACTCCAGAGCG
ATGAAAACGTTTCAGTTTGCTCATGGAAAACGGTGTAACAAGGGTGAACACTATCCCATATCACCAGCTC
ACCGTCTTTCATTGCCATACGAAATTCCGGATGAGCATTCATCAGGCGGGCAAGAATGTGAATAAAGGCC
GGATAAAACTTGTGCTTATTTTTCTTTACGGTCTTTAAAAAGGCCGTAATATCCAGCTGAACGGTCTGGT
TATAGGTACATTGAGCAACTGACTGAAATGCCTCAAAATGTTCTTTACGATGCCATTGGGATATATCAAC
GGTGGTATATCCAGTGATTTTTTTCTCCATTTTAGCTTCCTTAGCTCCTGAAAATCTCGATAACTCAAAA
AATACGCCCGGTAGTGATCTTATTTCATTATGGTGAAAGTTGGAACCTCTTACGTGCCCGATCAACT
Features (pLannotate 1.2.2; 13 found; start..end, strand, type, name):
     77..120     -  terminator     bacterial terminator: putative bacterial transcription terminator
    130..154     +  promoter       J23119(SpeI) promoter (fragment): bacterial promoter (Registry of Standard Biological Parts BBa J23119) modified to end with an SpeI site
    195..356     +  CDS            acrR (fragment): ACRR_ECOLI - Also known as ybaH. Experimental evidence at protein level: Swiss-Prot protein existence level 1. Potential regulator protein for the acrAB genes. From Escherichia coli (strain K12).
    910..981     +  terminator     rrnB T1 terminator: transcription terminator T1 from the E. coli rrnB gene
    997..1024    +  terminator     T7Te terminator: phage T7 early transcription terminator
   1180..1893    +  CDS            hfriFP: hfriFP is a fluorescent protein published in 2013, derived from Herbaspirillum frisingense.
   1947..2018    +  terminator     rrnB T1 terminator: transcription terminator T1 from the E. coli rrnB gene
   2034..2061    +  terminator     T7Te terminator: phage T7 early transcription terminator
   2083..2140    +  terminator     his operon terminator: This putative transcriptin terminator from the E. coli his operon has a 2-bp deletion introduced during synthesis. Its efficiency has not been determined.
   2335..2923    -  rep_origin     ori: high-copy-number ColE1/pMB1/pBR322/pUC origin of replication
   3106..3200    -  terminator     lambda t0 terminator: transcription terminator from phage lambda
   3224..3880    -  CDS            cat: CAT_ECOLX - Experimental evidence at protein level: Swiss-Prot protein existence level 1. This enzyme is an effector of chloramphenicol resistance in bacteria. From Escherichia coli. This protein is used as a marker in many commonly used cloning vectors, such as pACYC184.
   3881..3978    -  promoter       cat promoter: promoter of the E. coli cat gene encoding chloramphenicol acetyltransferase
