[The description below was written by a language model from this plasmid's Addgene catalogue record and pLannotate feature annotations shown in this document.]
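Description:
pTE1069 is a 3,987 bp high-copy bacterial expression and synthetic-biology plasmid built on the BC-A1-002 backbone. It serves as a gamma-butyrolactone (SCB)-responsive GFP reporter in Escherichia coli. It replicates from a ColE1/pUC-type origin and is selected with chloramphenicol through a cat gene driven by its native promoter and followed by the lambda t0 terminator.

The payload consists of two insulated transcription units taken from the Streptomyces coelicolor butyrolactone signalling system. The first expresses scbR (SCO6265), a TetR-family repressor, from the constitutive Anderson promoter BBa_J23100, with a C-terminal six-arginine tag. The automated annotation labels this promoter as a fragment of the closely related J23119. It recognises only the start of the repressor gene, as a partial match to the E. coli TetR-family protein AcrR, which most likely reflects homology rather than the presence of an acrR sequence. This unit ends in tandem rrnB T1 and T7Te terminators. The second unit places a short, 35 bp scbA promoter (scbAp) upstream of a fluorescent protein coding sequence, again closed by rrnB T1 and T7Te terminators plus a his operon terminator. The catalogue describes the reporter as GFP, whereas the annotation tool names it hfriFP, so the exact GFP variant is not settled by the record.

By design, ScbR represses scbAp and keeps fluorescence low, and SCB signalling molecules would be expected to relieve that repression and switch on the reporter. The plasmid is therefore suited to characterising this repressor–promoter pair as an orthogonal regulatory circuit in E. coli and to detecting or quantifying SCB-type inducers.
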