Addgene plasmid #186629: pTE1069
Purpose: SCB-GFP E. coli reporter plasmid. Encodes repressor ScbR and ScbAp promoter upstream of GFP.
Depositing lab: Eriko Takano. Depositing organization: University of Manchester. Publication: Orthogonal Regulatory Circuits for Escherichia coli Based on the gamma-Butyrolactone System of Streptomyces coelicolor. Biarnes-Carrera M, Lee CK, Nihira T, Breitling R, Takano E. ACS Synth Biol. 2018 Apr 20;7(4):1043-1055. doi: 10.1021/acssynbio.7b00425. Epub 2018 Mar 19. PubMed 29510026.
Backbone
  Vector backbone: BC-A1-002 (Addgene #78689)
  Backbone size w/o insert (bp): 2200
  Total vector size (bp): 3987
  Vector type: Bacterial Expression, Synthetic Biology
Growth in bacteria
  Bacterial resistance: Chloramphenicol, 25 μg/mL
  Growth temperature: 37°C
  Growth strain: DH5alpha
  Copy number: High Copy
Gene/Insert 1
  Gene/Insert name: scbR (alt name: SCO6265)
  Species: Streptomyces coelicolor
  Insert size (bp): 645
  Promoter: BBa_J23100
  Tag / fusion protein: 6xArg (C terminal on insert)
  Cloning method: Restriction Enzyme; 5′ cloning site EcoRI (not destroyed); 3′ cloning site NotI (not destroyed)
  Sequencing primers: 5′ GTTGACGGCTAGCTCAGTC
Gene/Insert 2
  Gene/Insert name: scbAp promoter
  Species: Streptomyces coelicolor
  Insert size (bp): 35
  Promoter: scbAp
  Cloning method: Unknown
  Sequencing primers: 5′ TTGTGTCCAAGAATGTTTCC
Terms and licenses: Academic/Nonprofit Terms; Industry Terms: Not Available to Industry
How to cite: pTE1069 was a gift from Eriko Takano (Addgene plasmid # 186629 ; http://n2t.net/addgene:186629 ; RRID:Addgene_186629)
